Addgene plasmid #37089: pAAV-Ef1a-FAS-ChETA-TdTomato-WPRE-pA
Purpose: Expresses ChETA-tdTomato in cells lacking Cre (Cre-Off, flanked by alternative lox FAS sites), for optogenetic excitation
Depositing lab: Bernardo Sabatini. Depositing organization: Harvard Medical School. Publication: Novel recombinant adeno-associated viruses for Cre activated and inactivated transgene expression in neurons. Saunders A, Johnson CA, Sabatini BL. Front Neural Circuits. 2012 Jul 27;6:47. doi: 10.3389/fncir.2012.00047. eCollection 2012. PubMed 22866029.
Backbone
  Vector backbone: pAAV-Ef1a-DIO-hChR2(H134R)-mCherry-WPRE-pA
  Backbone manufacturer: K. Deisseroth Lab
  Backbone size w/o insert (bp): 5435
  Total vector size (bp): 7808
  Vector type: AAV, Cre/Lox ; Cre-Off
Growth in bacteria
  Bacterial resistance: Ampicillin, 100 μg/mL
  Growth temperature: 37°C
  Growth strain: Stbl3
  Copy number: Unknown
Gene/Insert
  Gene/Insert name: ChETA-TdTomato
  Species: Synthetic
  Insert size (bp): 2373
  Promoter: EF1a
  Tag / fusion protein: TdTomato (C terminal on insert)
  Cloning method: Restriction Enzyme; 5′ cloning site Asc1 (not destroyed); 3′ cloning site Nhe1 (not destroyed)
  Sequencing primers: 5′ CTTCCATTTCAGGTGTCGTG; 3′ GCAGCGTATCCACATAGCG
Resource information
  A portion of this plasmid was derived from a plasmid made by: Karl Deisseroth Lab, Stanford Univ.
Terms and licenses: Academic/Nonprofit Terms; Industry Terms: Not Available to Industry
How to cite: pAAV-Ef1a-FAS-ChETA-TdTomato-WPRE-pA was a gift from Bernardo Sabatini (Addgene plasmid # 37089 ; http://n2t.net/addgene:37089 ; RRID:Addgene_37089)
