[The description below was written by a language model from this plasmid's Addgene catalogue record, the feature table of its GenBank file and pLannotate feature annotations shown in this document.]
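Description:
pAAV-Ef1a-FAS-ChETA-TdTomato-WPRE-pA is an adeno-associated virus transfer plasmid of about 7.8 kb, built on the pAAV-Ef1a-DIO-hChR2(H134R)-mCherry-WPRE-pA backbone, for "Cre-Off" expression of an optogenetic actuator. In bacteria it is maintained through a high-copy ColE1/pUC-type origin and selected with ampicillin (bla); an f1 origin is also present. The expression cassette lies between AAV2 inverted terminal repeats, which allow it to be packaged into recombinant AAV. One ITR is annotated in full and the other only as short fragments, as is common when automated tools annotate these repeats.

Between the ITRs, the constitutive human EF-1α promoter drives a roughly 2.4 kb synthetic insert encoding ChETA, a channelrhodopsin-2 variant, fused at its C terminus to the red-orange tandem-dimer fluorescent protein tdTomato. A WPRE follows to enhance transcript stability and expression, and then the human growth hormone polyadenylation signal. The annotation software labels the opsin as ChR2(H134R), presumably its closest database match, whereas the catalogue entry identifies it as ChETA. In the feature table the coding sequence sits in the same orientation as the promoter, so it is expressed by default. According to the record it is flanked by alternative lox "FAS" sites, which were not picked up in the annotation. Cre recombination at these sites switches expression off, so only cells lacking Cre produce the light-gated channel and its fluorescent label. The two short partial GenBank records add only a Kozak sequence and primer-binding sites in the fluorescent protein region. The construct is intended for optogenetic excitation of Cre-negative cells, with neurons indicated by the associated publication.
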