Features (pLannotate 1.2.2; 18 found; start..end, strand, type, name):
    763..867     -  promoter       AmpR promoter: bla
    962..997     +  CDS            rop (fragment): Rop protein, which maintains plasmids at low copy number; rop
   1099..1148    +  misc_feature   bom (fragment): basis of mobility region from pBR322
   1149..1604    -  rep_origin     f1 ori (sequence partly withheld): f1 bacteriophage origin of replication; arrow indicates direction of (+) strand synthesis
   1623..1674    +  misc_feature   bom (fragment): basis of mobility region from pBR322
   1679..1819    -  repeat_region  AAV2 ITR: inverted terminal repeat of adeno-associated virus serotype 2 inverted
   1859..2335    -  polyA_signal   hGH poly(A) signal: human growth hormone polyadenylation signal
   2367..2955    -  misc_feature   WPRE: woodchuck hepatitis virus posttranscriptional regulatory element
   2955..2979    -  misc_feature   MCS (fragment): pBluescript multiple cloning site
   3023..4450    -  CDS            tdTomato: tdTomato is a basic (constitutively fluorescent) orange fluorescent protein published in 2004, derived from Discosoma sp.. It is reported to be a somewhat slowly-maturing tandem dimer with low acid sensitivity.
   4466..5392    -  CDS            ChR2(H134R): H134R mutant of an N-terminal fragment of channelrhodopsin-2 from the alga Chlamydomonas reinhardtii (Nagel et al., 2005) blue light-activated cation channel
   5447..5464    -  misc_feature   MCS (fragment): pUC18/19 multiple cloning site
   5471..6649    -  promoter       EF-1α promoter: strong constitutive promoter for human elongation factor EF-1α
   6656..6722    -  CDS            small t antigen (fragment): SV40 (simian virus 40) small t antigen
   6785..6812    -  repeat_region  AAV2 ITR (fragment): inverted terminal repeat of adeno-associated virus serotype 2 inverted
   6841..6868    -  repeat_region  AAV2 ITR (fragment): inverted terminal repeat of adeno-associated virus serotype 2 inverted
   6941..7529    -  rep_origin     ori: high-copy-number ColE1/pMB1/pBR322/pUC origin of replication
   7700..762     -  CDS            AmpR (across the origin): β-lactamase; bla; confers resistance to ampicillin, carbenicillin, and related antibiotics
>Addgene plasmid #37089 | pAAV-Ef1a-FAS-ChETA-TdTomato-WPRE-pA | addgene full sequence | sequence record 475760 | Addgene NGS Result
GGAGGGCTTACCATCTGGCCCCAGTGCTGCAATGATACCGCGAGACCCACGCTCACCGGCTCCAGATTTA
TCAGCAATAAACCAGCCAGCCGGAAGGGCCGAGCGCAGAAGTGGTCCTGCAACTTTATCCGCCTCCATCC
AGTCTATTAATTGTTGCCGGGAAGCTAGAGTAAGTAGTTCGCCAGTTAATAGTTTGCGCAACGTTGTTGC
CATTGCTACAGGCATCGTGGTGTCACGCTCGTCGTTTGGTATGGCTTCATTCAGCTCCGGTTCCCAACGA
TCAAGGCGAGTTACATGATCCCCCATGTTGTGCAAAAAAGCGGTTAGCTCCTTCGGTCCTCCGATCGTTG
TCAGAAGTAAGTTGGCCGCAGTGTTATCACTCATGGTTATGGCAGCACTGCATAATTCTCTTACTGTCAT
GCCATCCGTAAGATGCTTTTCTGTGACTGGTGAGTACTCAACCAAGTCATTCTGAGAATAGTGTATGCGG
CGACCGAGTTGCTCTTGCCCGGCGTCAATACGGGATAATACCGCGCCACATAGCAGAACTTTAAAAGTGC
TCATCATTGGAAAACGTTCTTCGGGGCGAAAACTCTCAAGGATCTTACCGCTGTTGAGATCCAGTTCGAT
GTAACCCACTCGTGCACCCAACTGATCTTCAGCATCTTTTACTTTCACCAGCGTTTCTGGGTGAGCAAAA
ACAGGAAGGCAAAATGCCGCAAAAAAGGGAATAAGGGCGACACGGAAATGTTGAATACTCATACTCTTCC
TTTTTCAATATTATTGAAGCATTTATCAGGGTTATTGTCTCATGAGCGGATACATATTTGAATGTATTTA
GAAAAATAAACAAATAGGGGTTCCGCGCACATTTCCCCGAAAAGTGCCACCTGACGTCTAAGAAACCATT
ATTATCATGACATTAACCTATAAAAATAGGCGTATCACGAGGCCCTTTCGTCTCGCGCGTTTCGGTGATG
ACGGTGAAAACCTCTGACACATGCAGCTCCCGGAGACGGTCACAGCTTGTCTGTAAGCGGATGCCGGGAG
CAGACAAGCCCGTCAGGGCGCGTCAGCGGGTGTTGGCGGGTGTCGGGGCTGGCTTAACTATGCGGCATCA
GAGCAGATTGTACTGAGAGTGCACCATAAAATTGTAAACGTTAATATTTTGTTAAAATTCGCGTTAAATT
TTTGTTAAATCAGCTCATTTTTTAACCAATAGACCGAAATCGGCAAAATCCCTTATAAATCAAAAGAATA
GCCCGAGATAGAGT
[37 nt withheld, positions 1275-1311]
AAAGAACGTGGACTCCAACGTCAAAGG
[141 nt withheld, positions 1339-1479]
G
[46 nt withheld, positions 1481-1526]
A
[95 nt withheld, positions 1528-1622]
TATGCGGTGTGAAATACCGCACAGATGCGTAAGGAGAAAATACCGCATCAGGCGCCCCTGCAGGCAGCTG
CGCGCTCGCTCGCTCACTGAGGCCGCCCGGGCAAAGCCCGGGCGTCGGGCGACCTTTGGTCGCCCGGCCT
CAGTGAGCGAGCGAGCGCGCAGAGAGGGAGTGGCCAACTCCATCACTAGGGGTTCCTGCGGCCGCTCGGT
CCGCACGTGGTTACCTACAAAATCAGAAGGACAGGGAAGGGAGCAGTGGTTCACGCCTGTAATCCCAGCA
ATTTGGGAGGCCAAGGTGGGTAGATCACCTGAGATTAGGAGTTGGAGACCAGCCTGGCCAATATGGTGAA
ACCCCGTCTCTACCAAAAAAACAAAAATTAGCTGAGCCTGGTCATGCATGCCTGGAATCCCAACAACTCG
GGAGGCTGAGGCAGGAGAATCGCTTGAACCCAGGAGGCGGAGATTGCAGTGAGCCAAGATTGTGCCACTG
CACTCCAGCTTGGTTCCCAATAGACCCCGCAGGCCCTACAGGTTGTCTTCCCAACTTGCCCCTTGCTCCA
TACCACCCCCCTCCACCCCATAATATTATAGAAGGACACCTAGTCAGACAAAATGATGCAACTTAATTTT
ATTAGGACAAGGCTGGTGGGCACTGGAGTGGCAACTTCCAGGGCCAGGAGAGGCACTGGGGAGGGGTCAC
AGGGATGCCACCCGTAGATCTCTCGAGCAGCGCTCGGTATCGATGCGGGGAGGCGGCCCAAAGGGAGATC
CGACTCGTCTGAGGGCGAAGGCGAAGACGCGGAAGAGGCCGCAGAGCCGGCAGCAGGCCGCGGGAAGGAA
GGTCCGCTGGATTGAGGGCCGAAGGGACGTAGCAGAAGGACGTCCCGCGCAGAATCCAGGTGGCAACATA
GGCGAGCAGCCAAGGAAAGGACGATGATTTCCCCGACAACACCACGGAATTGTCAGTGCCCAACAGCCGA
GCCCCTGTCCAGCAGCGGGCAAGGCAGGCGGCGATGAGTTCCGCCGTGGCAATAGGGAGGGGGAAAGCGA
AAGTCCCGGAAAGGAGCTGACAGGTGGTGGCAATGCCCCAACCAGTGGGGGTTGCGTCAGCAAACACAGT
GCACACCACGCCACGTTGCCTGACAACGGGCCACAACTCCTCATAAAGAGACAGCAACCAGGATTTATAC
AAGGAGGAGAAAATGAAAGCCATACGGGAAGCAATAGCATGATACAAAGGCATTAAAGCAGCGTATCCAC
ATAGCGTAAAAGGAGCAACATAGTTAAGAATACCAGTCAATCTTTCACAAATTTTGTAATCCAGAGGTTG
ATTATCGATAAGCTTGATATCGAATTCACAACTTCGTATAGAAAGGTATATACGAAGTTGTGCTAGCTTA
CTTGTACAGCTCGTCCATGCCGTACAGGAACAGGTGGTGGCGGCCCTCGGAGCGCTCGTACTGTTCCACG
ATGGTGTAGTCCTCGTTGTGGGAGGTGATGTCCAGCTTGGTGTCCACGTAGTAGTAGCCGGGCAGTTGCA
CGGGCTTCTTGGCCATGTAGATGGTCTTGAACTCCACCAGGTAGTGGCCGCCGTCCTTCAGCTTCAGGGC
CTGGTGGATCTCGCCCTTCAGCACGCCGTCGCGGGGGTACAGGCGCTCGGTGGAGGCCTCCCAGCCCATG
GTCTTCTTCTGCATTACGGGGCCGTCGGGGGGGAAGTTGGTGCCGCGCATCTTCACCTTGTAGATCAGCG
TGCCGTCCTGCAGGGAGGAGTCCTGGGTCACGGTCACCAGACCGCCGTCCTCGAAGTTCATCACGCGCTC
CCACTTGAAGCCCTCGGGGAAGGACAGCTTCTTGTAATCGGGGATGTCGGCGGGGTGCTTCACGTACGCC
TTGGAGCCGTACATGAACTGGGGGGACAGGATGTCCCAGGCGAAGGGCAGGGGGCCGCCCTTGGTCACCT
TCAGCTTGGCGGTCTGGGTGCCCTCGTAGGGGCGGCCCTCGCCCTCGCCCTCGATCTCGAACTCGTGGCC
GTTCATGGAGCCCTCCATGCGCACCTTGAAGCGCATGAACTCTTTGATGACGGCCATGTTGTTGTCCTCG
GAGGAGGCGGTGCCGGAGCTGCCGCTGCCGGTGCTGCCGGTGCCATGCCCCAGGAACAGGTGGTGGCGGC
CCTCGGAGCGCTCGTACTGTTCCACGATGGTGTAGTCCTCGTTGTGGGAGGTGATGTCCAGCTTGGTGTC
CACGTAGTAGTAGCCGGGCAGTTGCACGGGCTTCTTGGCCATGTAGATGGTCTTGAACTCCACCAGGTAG
TGGCCGCCGTCCTTCAGCTTCAGGGCCTGGTGGATCTCGCCCTTCAGCACGCCGTCGCGGGGGTACAGGC
GCTCGGTGGAGGCCTCCCAGCCCATGGTCTTCTTCTGCATTACGGGGCCGTCGGGGGGGAAGTTGGTGCC
GCGCATCTTCACCTTGTAGATCAGCGTGCCGTCCTGCAGGGAGGAGTCCTGGGTCACGGTCACCAGACCG
CCGTCCTCGAAGTTCATCACGCGCTCCCACTTGAAGCCCTCGGGGAAGGACAGCTTCTTGTAATCGGGGA
TGTCGGCGGGGTGCTTCACGTACGCCTTGGAGCCGTACATGAACTGGGGGGACAGGATGTCCCAGGCGAA
GGGCAGGGGGCCGCCCTTGGTCACCTTCAGCTTGGCGGTCTGGGTGCCCTCGTAGGGGCGGCCCTCGCCC
TCGCCCTCGATCTCGAACTCGTGGCCGTTCATGGAGCCCTCCATGCGCACCTTGAAGCGCATGAACTCTT
TGATGACCTCCTCGCCCTTGCTCACCATGGTGGCGGCCGCTGGCACGGCTCCGGCCTCGGCTTCGTCTTC
GACGAGAGTCTCGACCTCGATCTCCGTTCCGCCGATGTTCAGTTTGGTGGTTTTGCGGATATCTCCGTGA
ATCAATATGTGCTCGTGGATCAGGACGCGCAGGTAGTGTCCCAACAACCCCCAACAATTTTTACTCATCA
GATCAATAATCGTGTGACCTACGGTGGAGCCATAGACGCTCAGGACGCCAAAACCTTCGGGCCCCAAAAT
GAAGAGAATTGGGAACATACCCCAGCTCACGAAAAACAGCCATGCCATGCCGGTCACGACCTGGCGGCAC
CGACCCTTTGGCACAGTATGATAACCCTCGATATATGCTTTGGCGGCGTGAAAAAATGTGTTCGCGCCAT
AGCACAATCCAAGACAAAAGAAGATGACTTTAACATAGCCGGTTGCCATGGCGCTGGTAGCCCCCCACAC
GATAGTCCCGATGTCTGAGACAAGGAGTCCCATGGTTCTCCTGCTGTAGTCGTTGCTCAGGCCGGTGAGG
TTGCTCAGGCGGATAAGGATGACAGGACAAGTGAGCAGCCAGGTTGCATAGCGCAGCCACTGCACCCGGT
GTCCTGTGGCAAGGTAGAGCATAGAGGGATTCTTAAACTCAAAAAAGAACTCGAGAATCACCTTAACCAT
TTCAATGGCGCACACATAGATCTCCTCCCAGCCGCATGTAGATTTCCAGGTTTGGTAGGCATAGAACATC
AGCAGCAAAATGCTGAATCCTGCTGCAAGCCACTGCAGGACATTTGACGCGGTCTGAGCGCCGTTCGTGC
CGCGAGATTCAATCCATCCGGCACAGTAACATTGATCCTCAGGGACCAGGACGGACCCGTTCACCACCAC
AGGATTAGTAACGAACAAAAGTTCGCGTCCGACGGCAGACAAAGCGCCGCCATAGTCCATGGTGGCGGCG
CGCCACAACTTCGTATAGAAAGGTATATACGAAGTTGTTCCGGAGTCGACTCTAGAGGATCCGGTACCTC
ACGACACCTGAAATGGAAGAAAAAAACTTTGAACCACTGTCTGAGGCTTGAGAATGAACCAAGATCCAAA
CTCAAAAAGGGCAAATTCCAAGGAGAATTACATCAAGTGCCAAGCTGGCCTAACTTCAGTCTCCACCCAC
TCAGTGTGGGGAAACTCCATCGCATAAAACCCCTCCCCCCAACCTAAAGACGACGTACTCCAAAAGCTCG
AGAACTAATCGAGGTGCCTGGACGGCGCCCGGTACTCCGTGGAGTCACATGAAGCGACGGCTGAGGACGG
AAAGGCCCTTTTCCTTTGTGTGGGTGACTCACCCGCCCGCTCTCCCGAGCGCCGCGTCCTCCATTTTGAG
CTCCCTGCAGCAGGGCCGGGAAGCGGCCATCTTTCCGCTCACGCAACTGGTGCCGACCGGGCCAGCCTTG
CCGCCCAGGGCGGGGCGATACACGGCGGCGCGAGGCCAGGCACCAGAGCAGGCCGGCCAGCTTGAGACTA
CCCCCGTCCGATTCTCGGTGGCCGCGCTCGCAGGCCCCGCCTCGCCGAACATGTGCGCTGGGACGCACGG
GCCCCGTCGCCGCCCGCGGCCCCAAAAACCGAAATACCAGTGTGCAGATCTTGGCCCGCATTTACAAGAC
TATCTTGCCAGAAAAAAAGCGTCGCAGCAGGTCATCAAAAATTTTAAATGGCTAGAGACTTATCGAAAGC
AGCGAGACAGGCGCGAAGGTGCCACCAGATTCGCACGCGGCGGCCCCAGCGCCCAGGCCAGGCCTCAACT
CAAGCACGAGGCGAAGGGGCTCCTTAAGCGCAAGGCCTCGAACTCTCCCACCCACTTCCAACCCGAAGCT
CGGGATCAAGAATCACGTACTGCAGCCAGGTGGAAGTAATTCAAGGCACGCAAGGGCCATAACCCGTAAA
GAGGCCAGGCCCGCGGGAACCACACACGGCACTTACCTGTGTTCTGGCGGCAAACCCGTTGCGAAAAAGA
ACGTTCACGGCGACTACTGCACTTATATACGGTTCTCCCCCACCCTCGGGAAAAAGGCGGAGCCAGTACA
CGACATCACTTTCCCAGTTTACCCCGCGCCACCTTCTCTAGGCACCGGTTCAATTGCCGACCCCTCCCCC
CAACTTCTCGGGGACTGTGGGCGATGTGCGCTCTGCCCACTGACGGGCACCGGAGCCAATTCCCACTCCT
TTCAAGACCTAGAAGGTCCATTAGCTGCAAAGATTCCTCTCTGTTTAAAACTTTATCCATCTTTGCAAAG
CTTACGCGTGCGGCCGCAGGAACCCCTAGTGATGGAGTTGGCCACTCCCTCTCTGCGCGCTCGCTCGCTC
ACTGAGGCCGGGCGACCAAAGGTCGCCCGACGCCCGGGCGGCCTCAGTGAGCGAGCGAGCGCGCAGCTGC
CTGCAGGACATGTGAGCAAAAGGCCAGCAAAAGGCCAGGAACCGTAAAAAGGCCGCGTTGCTGGCGTTTT
TCCATAGGCTCCGCCCCCCTGACGAGCATCACAAAAATCGACGCTCAAGTCAGAGGTGGCGAAACCCGAC
AGGACTATAAAGATACCAGGCGTTTCCCCCTGGAAGCTCCCTCGTGCGCTCTCCTGTTCCGACCCTGCCG
CTTACCGGATACCTGTCCGCCTTTCTCCCTTCGGGAAGCGTGGCGCTTTCTCATAGCTCACGCTGTAGGT
ATCTCAGTTCGGTGTAGGTCGTTCGCTCCAAGCTGGGCTGTGTGCACGAACCCCCCGTTCAGCCCGACCG
CTGCGCCTTATCCGGTAACTATCGTCTTGAGTCCAACCCGGTAAGACACGACTTATCGCCACTGGCAGCA
GCCACTGGTAACAGGATTAGCAGAGCGAGGTATGTAGGCGGTGCTACAGAGTTCTTGAAGTGGTGGCCTA
ACTACGGCTACACTAGAAGAACAGTATTTGGTATCTGCGCTCTGCTGAAGCCAGTTACCTTCGGAAAAAG
AGTTGGTAGCTCTTGATCCGGCAAACAAACCACCGCTGGTAGCGGTGGTTTTTTTGTTTGCAAGCAGCAG
ATTACGCGCAGAAAAAAAGGATCTCAAGAAGATCCTTTGATCTTTTCTACGGGGTCTGACGCTCAGTGGA
ACGAAAACTCACGTTAAGGGATTTTGGTCATGAGATTATCAAAAAGGATCTTCACCTAGATCCTTTTAAA
TTAAAAATGAAGTTTTAAATCAATCTAAAGTATATATGAGTAAACTTGGTCTGACAGTTACCAATGCTTA
ATCAGTGAGGCACCTATCTCAGCGATCTGTCTATTTCGTTCATCCATAGTTGCCTGACTCCCCGTCGTGT
AGATAACTACGATACG
