LOCUS       Exported 790 bp ds-DNA linear SYN 29-MAY-2021
DEFINITION  synthetic linear DNA
ACCESSION   .
VERSION     .
KEYWORDS    pAAV-Ef1a-FAS-ChETA-TdTomato-WPRE-pA
SOURCE      synthetic DNA construct
  ORGANISM  synthetic DNA construct
REFERENCE   1 (bases 1 to 790)
  AUTHORS   Saunders A, Johnson CA, Sabatini BL
  TITLE     Novel recombinant adeno-associated viruses for Cre activated and
            inactivated transgene expression in neurons.
  JOURNAL   Front Neural Circuits. 2012 Jul 27;6:47. doi:
            10.3389/fncir.2012.00047. eCollection 2012.
  PUBMED    22866029
REFERENCE   2 (bases 1 to 790)
  AUTHORS   .
  TITLE     Direct Submission
  JOURNAL   Exported May 29, 2021 from SnapGene Server 1.1.58
            http://www.snapgene.com
FEATURES             Location/Qualifiers
     source          1..790
                     /organism="synthetic DNA construct"
                     /mol_type="other DNA"
     primer_bind     complement(175..198)
                     /label=DsRed1-C
                     /note="DsRed1, forward primer"
     primer_bind     complement(373..392)
                     /label=mCherry-F
                     /note="mCherry, forward primer"
     primer_bind     642..660
                     /label=mCherry-R
                     /note="mCherry, reverse primer"
ORIGIN
        1 aattttgtaa tccagaggtt gattatcgat aagcttgata tcgaattcac aacttcgtat
       61 agaaaggtat atacgaagtt gtgctagctt acttgtacag ctcgtccatg ccgtacagga
      121 acaggtggtg gcggccctcg gagcgctcgt actgttccac gatggtgtag tcctcgttgt
      181 gggaggtgat gtccagcttg gtgtccacgt agtagtagcc gggcagttgc acgggcttct
      241 tggccatgta gatggtcttg aactccacca ggtagtggcc gccgtccttc agcttcaggg
      301 cctggtggat ctcgcccttc agcacgccgt cgcgggggta caggcgctcg gtggaggcct
      361 cccagcccat ggtcttcttc tgcattacgg ggccgtcggg ggggaagttg gtgccgcgca
      421 tcttcacctt gtagatcagc gtgccgtcct gcagggagga gtcctgggtc acggtcacca
      481 gaccgccgtc ctcgaagttc atcacgcgct cccacttgaa gccctcgggg aaggacagct
      541 tcttgtaatc ggggatgtcg gcggggtgct tcacgtacgc cttggagccg tacatgaact
      601 ggggggacag gatgtcccag gcgaagggca gggggccgcc cttggtcacc ttcagcttgg
      661 cggtctgggt gccctcgtag gggcggccct cgccctcgcc ctcgatctcg aactcgtggc
      721 cgttcatgga gccctccatg cgcaccttga agcgcatgaa ctctttgatg acggccatgt
      781 tgttgtcctc
//
