LOCUS       Exported 889 bp ds-DNA linear SYN 02-JUN-2021
DEFINITION  synthetic linear DNA
ACCESSION   .
VERSION     .
KEYWORDS    pAAV-Ef1a-FAS-ChETA-TdTomato-WPRE-pA
SOURCE      synthetic DNA construct
  ORGANISM  synthetic DNA construct
REFERENCE   1 (bases 1 to 889)
  AUTHORS   Saunders A, Johnson CA, Sabatini BL
  TITLE     Novel recombinant adeno-associated viruses for Cre activated and
            inactivated transgene expression in neurons.
  JOURNAL   Front Neural Circuits. 2012 Jul 27;6:47. doi:
            10.3389/fncir.2012.00047. eCollection 2012.
  PUBMED    22866029
REFERENCE   2 (bases 1 to 889)
  AUTHORS   .
  TITLE     Direct Submission
  JOURNAL   Exported Jun 2, 2021 from SnapGene Server 1.1.58
            http://www.snapgene.com
FEATURES             Location/Qualifiers
     source          1..889
                     /organism="synthetic DNA construct"
                     /mol_type="other DNA"
     regulatory      78..87
                     /regulatory_class="other"
                     /note="vertebrate consensus sequence for strong initiation
                     of translation (Kozak, 1987)"
ORIGIN
        1 tcgtgaggta cggatcctct agagtcgact ccggaacaac ttcgtatata cctttctata
       61 cgaagttgtg gcgcgccgcc accatggact atggcggcgc tttgtctgcc gtcggacgcg
      121 aacttttgtt cgttactaat cctgtggtgg tgaacgggtc cgtcctggtc cctgaggatc
      181 aatgttactg tgccggatgg attgaatctc gcggcacgaa cggcgctcag accgcgtcaa
      241 atgtcctgca gtggcttgca gcaggattca gcattttgct gctgatgttc tatgcctacc
      301 aaacctggaa atctacatgc ggctgggagg agatctatgt gtgcgccatt gaaatggtta
      361 aggtgattct cgagttcttt tttgagttta agaatccctc tatgctctac cttgccacag
      421 gacaccgggt gcagtggctg cgctatgcaa cctggctgct cacttgtcct gtcatcctta
      481 tccgcctgag caacctcacc ggcctgagca acgactacag caggagaacc atgggactcc
      541 ttgtctcaga catcgggact atcgtgtggg gggctaccag cgccatggca accggctatg
      601 ttaaagtcat cttcttttgt cttggattgt gctatggcgc gaacacattt tttcacgccg
      661 ccaaagcata tatcgagggt tatcatactg tgccaaaggg tcggtgccgc caggtcgtga
      721 ccggcatggc atggctgttt ttcgtgagct ggggtatgtt cccaattctc ttcattttgg
      781 ggcccgaagg ttttggcgtc ctgagcgtct atggctccac cgtaggtcac acgattattg
      841 atctgatgag taaaaattgt tgggggttgt tgggacacta cctgcgcgt
//
